>Addgene plasmid #122928 | RALA V25M | addgene full sequence | sequence record 238116 | Addgene NGS Result
CATCATCATCATCATCACGTGAATTCGCTCAGTTCCGGGCTTGTACCGCGCGGATCTCATATGGGATCCC
ACATGGCTGCAAATAAGCCCAAGGGTCAGAATTCTTTGGCTTTACACAAAGTCATCATGGTGGGCAGTGG
TGGCATGGGCAAGTCAGCTCTGACTCTACAGTTCATGTACGATGAGTTTGTGGAGGACTATGAGCCTACC
AAAGCAGACAGCTATCGGAAGAAGGTAGTGCTAGATGGGGAGGAAGTCCAGATCGATATCTTAGATACAG
CTGGGCAGGAGGACTACGCTGCAATTAGAGACAACTACTTCCGAAGTGGGGAGGGGTTCCTCTGTGTTTT
CTCTATTACAGAAATGGAATCCTTTGCAGCTACAGCTGACTTCAGGGAGCAGATTTTAAGAGTAAAAGAA
GATGAGAATGTTCCATTTCTACTGGTTGGTAACAAATCAGATTTAGAAGATAAAAGACAGGTTTCTGTAG
AAGAGGCAAAAAACAGAGCTGAGCAGTGGAATGTTAACTACGTGGAAACATCTGCTAAAACACGAGCTAA
TGTTGACAAGGTATTTTTTGATTTAATGAGAGAAATTCGAGCGAGAAAGATGGAAGACAGCAAAGAAAAG
AATGGAAAAAAGAAGAGGAAAAGTTTAGCCAAGAGAATCAGAGAAAGATGCTGCATTTTATAAGATCCGG
CTGCTAACAAAGCCCGAAAGGAAGCTGAGTTGGCTGCTGCCACCGCTGAGCAATAACTAGCATAACCCCT
TGGGGCCTCTAAACGGGTCTTGAGGGGTTTTTTGCTGAAAGGAGGAACTATATCCGGATATCCCGCAAGA
GGCCCGGCAGTACCGGCATAACCAAGCCTATGCCTACAGCATCCAGGGTGACGGTGCCGAGGATGACGAT
GAGCGCATTGTTAGATTTCATACACGGTGCCTGACTGCGTTAGCAATTTAACTGTGATAAACTACCGCAT
TAAAGCTAGCTTATCGATGATAAGCTGTCAAACATGAGAATTAATTCTTGAAGACGAAAGGGCCTCGTGA
TACGCCTATTTTTATAGGTTAATGTCATGATAATAATGGTTTCTTAGACGTCAGGTGGCACTTTTCGGGG
AAATGTGCGCGGAACCCCTATTTGTTTATTTTTCTAAATACATTCAAATATGTATCCGCTCATGAGACAA
TAACCCTGATAAATGCTTCAATAATATTGAAAAAGGAAGAGTATGAGTATTCAACATTTCCGTGTCGCCC
TTATTCCCTTTTTTGCGGCATTTTGCCTTCCTGTTTTTGCTCACCCAGAAACGCTGGTGAAAGTAAAAGA
TGCTGAAGATCAGTTGGGTGCACGAGTGGGTTACATCGAACTGGATCTCAACAGCGGTAAGATCCTTGAG
AGTTTTCGCCCCGAAGAACGTTTTCCAATGATGAGCACTTTTAAAGTTCTGCTATGTGGCGCGGTATTAT
CCCGTGTTGACGCCGGGCAAGAGCAACTCGGTCGCCGCATACACTATTCTCAGAATGACTTGGTTGAGTA
CTCACCAGTCACAGAAAAGCATCTTACGGATGGCATGACAGTAAGAGAATTATGCAGTGCTGCCATAACC
ATGAGTGATAACACTGCGGCCAACTTACTTCTGACAACGATCGGAGGACCGAAGGAGCTAACCGCTTTTT
TGCACAACATGGGGGATCATGTAACTCGCCTTGATCGTTGGGAACCGGAGCTGAATGAAGCCATACCAAA
CGACGAGCGTGACACCACGATGCCTGCAGCAATGGCAACAACGTTGCGCAAACTATTAACTGGCGAACTA
CTTACTCTAGCTTCCCGGCAACAATTAATAGACTGGATGGAGGCGGATAAAGTTGCAGGACCACTTCTGC
GCTCGGCCCTTCCGGCTGGCTGGTTTATTGCTGATAAATCTGGAGCCGGTGAGCGTGGGTCTCGCGGTAT
CATTGCAGCACTGGGGCCAGATGGTAAGCCCTCCCGTATCGTAGTTATCTACACGACGGGGAGTCAGGCA
ACTATGGATGAACGAAATAGACAGATCGCTGAGATAGGTGCCTCACTGATTAAGCATTGGTAACTGTCAG
ACCAAGTTTACTCATATATACTTTAGATTGATTTAAAACTTCATTTTTAATTTAAAAGGATCTAGGTGAA
GATCCTTTTTGATAATCTCATGACCAAAATCCCTTAACGTGAGTTTTCGTTCCACTGAGCGTCAGACCCC
GTAGAAAAGATCAAAGGATCTTCTTGAGATCCTTTTTTTCTGCGCGTAATCTGCTGCTTGCAAACAAAAA
AACCACCGCTACCAGCGGTGGTTTGTTTGCCGGATCAAGAGCTACCAACTCTTTTTCCGAAGGTAACTGG
CTTCAGCAGAGCGCAGATACCAAATACTGTCCTTCTAGTGTAGCCGTAGTTAGGCCACCACTTCAAGAAC
TCTGTAGCACCGCCTACATACCTCGCTCTGCTAATCCTGTTACCAGTGGCTGCTGCCAGTGGCGATAAGT
CGTGTCTTACCGGGTTGGACTCAAGACGATAGTTACCGGATAAGGCGCAGCGGTCGGGCTGAACGGGGGG
TTCGTGCACACAGCCCAGCTTGGAGCGAACGACCTACACCGAACTGAGATACCTACAGCGTGAGCTATGA
GAAAGCGCCACGCTTCCCGAAGGGAGAAAGGCGGACAGGTATCCGGTAAGCGGCAGGGTCGGAACAGGAG
AGCGCACGAGGGAGCTTCCAGGGGGAAACGCCTGGTATCTTTATAGTCCTGTCGGGTTTCGCCACCTCTG
ACTTGAGCGTCGATTTTTGTGATGCTCGTCAGGGGGGCGGAGCCTATGGAAAAACGCCAGCAACGCGGCC
TTTTTACGGTTCCTGGCCTTTTGCTGGCCTTTTGCTCACATGTTCTTTCCTGCGTTATCCCCTGATTCTG
TGGATAACCGTATTACCGCCTTTGAGTGAGCTGATACCGCTCGCCGCAGCCGAACGACCGAGCGCAGCGA
GTCAGTGAGCGAGGAAGCGGAAGAGCGCCTGATGCGGTATTTTCTCCTTACGCATCTGTGCGGTATTTCA
CACCGCAATGGTGCACTCTCAGTACAATCTGCTCTGATGCCGCATAGTTAAGCCAGTATACACTCCGCTA
TCGCTACGTGACTGGGTCATGGCTGCGCCCCGACACCCGCCAACACCCGCTGACGCGCCCTGACGGGCTT
GTCTGCTCCCGGCATCCGCTTACAGACAAGCTGTGACCGTCTCCGGGAGCTGCATGTGTCAGAGGTTTTC
ACCGTCATCACCGAAACGCGCGAGGCAGCTGCGGTAAAGCTCATCAGCGTGGTCGTGAAGCGATTCACAG
ATGTCTGCCTGTTCATCCGCGTCCAGCTCGTTGAGTTTCTCCAGAAGCGTTAATGTCTGGCTTCTGATAA
AGCGGGCCATGTTAAGGGCGGTTTTTTCCTGTTTGGTCACTGATGCCTCCGTGTAAGGGGGATTTCTGTT
CATGGGGGTAATGATACCGATGAAACGAGAGAGGATGCTCACGATACGGGTTACTGATGATGAACATGCC
CGGTTACTGGAACGTTGTGAGGGTAAACAACTGGCGGTATGGATGCGGCGGGACCAGAGAAAAATCACTC
AGGGTCAATGCCAGCGCTTCGTTAATACAGATGTAGGTGTTCCACAGGGTAGCCAGCAGCATCCTGCGAT
GCAGATCCGGAACATAATGGTGCAGGGCGCTGACTTCCGCGTTTCCAGACTTTACGAAACACGGAAACCG
AAGACCATTCATGTTGTTGCTCAGGTCGCAGACGTTTTGCAGCAGCAGTCGCTTCACGTTCGCTCGCGTA
TCGGTGATTCATTCTGCTAACCAGTAAGGCAACCCCGCCAGCCTAGCCGGGTCCTCAACGACAGGAGCAC
GATCATGCGCACCCGTGGCCAGGACCCAACGCTGCCCGAGATGCGCCGCGTGCGGCTGCTGGAGATGGCG
GACGCGATGGATATGTTCTGCCAAGGGTTGGTTTGCGCATTCACAGTTCTCCGCAAGAATTGATTGGCTC
CAATTCTTGGAGTGGTGAATCCGTTAGCGAGGTGCCGCCGGCTTCCATTCAGGTCGAGGTGGCCCGGCTC
CATGCACCGCGACGCAACGCGGGGAGGCAGACAAGGTATAGGGCGGCGCCTACAATCCATGCCAACCCGT
TCCATGTGCTCGCCGAGGCGGCATAAATCGCCGTGACGATCAGCGGTCCAATGATCGAAGTTAGGCTGGT
AAGAGCCGCGAGCGATCCTTGAAGCTGTCCCTGATGGTCGTCATCTACCTGCCTGGACAGCATGGCCTGC
AACGCGGGCATCCCGATGCCGCCGGAAGCGAGAAGAATCATAATGGGGAAGGCCATCCAGCCTCGCGTCG
CGAACGCCAGCAAGACGTAGCCCAGCGCGTCGGCCGCCATGCCGGCGATAATGGCCTGCTTCTCGCCGAA
ACGTTTGGTGGCGGGACCAGTGACGAAGGCTTGAGCGAGGGCGTGCAAGATTCCGAATACCGCAAGCGAC
AGGCCGATCATCGTCGCGCTCCAGCGAAAGCGGTCCTCGCCGAAAATGACCCAGAGCGCTGCCGGCACCT
GTCCTACGAGTTGCATGATAAAGAAGACAGTCATAAGTGCGGCGACGATAGTCATGCCCCGCGCCCACCG
GAAGGAGCTGACTGGGTTGAAGGCTCTCAAGGGCATCGGTCGAGATCCCGGTGCCTAATGAGTGAGCTAA
CTTACATTAATTGCGTTGCGCTCACTGCCCGCTTTCCAGTCGGGAAACCTGTCGTGCCAGCTGCATTAAT
GAATCGGCCAACGCGCGGGGAGAGGCGGTTTGCGTATTGGGCGCCAGGGTGGTTTTTCTTTTCACCAGTG
AGACGGGCAACAGCTGATTGCCCTTCACCGCCTGGCCCTGAGAGAGTTGCAGCAAGCGGTCCACGCTGGT
TTGCCCCAGCAGGCGAAAATCCTGTTTGATGGTGGTTAACGGCGGGATATAACATGAGCTGTCTTCGGTA
TCGTCGTATCCCACTACCGAGATATCCGCACCAACGCGCAGCCCGGACTCGGTAATGGCGCGCATTGCGC
CCAGCGCCATCTGATCGTTGGCAACCAGCATCGCAGTGGGAACGATGCCCTCATTCAGCATTTGCATGGT
TTGTTGAAAACCGGACATGGCACTCCAGTCGCCTTCCCGTTCCGCTATCGGCTGAATTTGATTGCGAGTG
AGATATTTATGCCAGCCAGCCAGACGCAGACGCGCCGAGACAGAACTTAATGGGCCCGCTAACAGCGCGA
TTTGCTGGTGACCCAATGCGACCAGATGCTCCACGCCCAGTCGCGTACCGTCTTCATGGGAGAAAATAAT
ACTGTTGATGGGTGTCTGGTCAGAGACATCAAGAAATAACGCCGGAACATTAGTGCAGGCAGCTTCCACA
GCAATGGCATCCTGGTCATCCAGCGGATAGTTAATGATCAGCCCACTGACGCGTTGCGCGAGAAGATTGT
GCACCGCCGCTTTACAGGCTTCGACGCCGCTTCGTTCTACCATCGACACCACCACGCTGGCACCCAGTTG
ATCGGCGCGAGATTTAATCGCCGCGACAATTTGCGACGGCGCGTGCAGGGCCAGACTGGAGGTGGCAACG
CCAATCAGCAACGACTGTTTGCCCGCCAGTTGTTGTGCCACGCGGTTGGGAATGTAATTCAGCTCCGCCA
TCGCCGCTTCCACTTTTTCCCGCGTTTTCGCAGAAACGTGGCTGGCCTGGTTCACCACGCGGGAAACGGT
CTGATAAGAGACACCGGCATACTCTGCGACATCGTATAACGTTACTGGTTTCACATTCACCACCCTGAAT
TGACTCTCTTCCGGGCGCTATCATGCCATACCGCGAAAGGTTTTGCGCCATTCGATGGTGTCCGGGATCT
CGACGCTCTCCCTTATGCGACTCCTGCATTAGGAAGCAGCCCAGTAGTAGGTTGAGGCCGTTGAGCACCG
CCGCCGCAAGGAATGGTGCATGCAAGGAGATGGCGCCCAACAGTCCCCCGGCCACGGGGCCTGCCACCAT
ACCCACGCCGAAACAAGCGCTCATGAGCCCGAAGTGGCGAGCCCGATCTTCCCCATCGGTGATGTCGGCG
ATATAGGCGCCAGCAACCGCACCTGTGGCGCCGGTGATGCCGGCCACGATGCGTCCGGCGTAGAGGATCG
AGATCTCGATCCCGCGAAATTAATACGACTCACTATAGGGGAATTGTGAGCGGATAACAATTCCCCTCTA
GAAATAATTTTGTTTAAACTTTAAGAAGGAGATATACATATG
Features (pLannotate 1.2.2; 19 found; start..end, strand, type, name):
     73..690     +  CDS            RALA: RALA_HUMAN - Also known as RAL. Experimental evidence at protein level: Swiss-Prot protein existence level 1. Multifunctional GTPase involved in a variety of cellular processes including gene expression, cell migration, cell proliferation, oncogenic transformation and membrane trafficking. Accomplishes its multiple functions by interacting with distinct downstream effectors. Acts as a GTP sensor for GTP-dependent exocytosis of dense core vesicles. The RALA-exocyst complex regulates integrin- dependent membrane raft exocytosis and growth signaling (PubMed:20005108). Key regulator of LPAR1 signa
    700..749     +  CDS            SET1 (fragment): solubility-enhancement tag derived from T7 phage gene 10B
    757..804     +  terminator     T7 terminator: transcription terminator for bacteriophage T7 RNA polymerase
    827..931     -  CDS            TcR (fragment): tetracycline efflux protein; tet; confers resistance to tetracycline
    988..1011    -  promoter       tet promoter (fragment): E. coli promoter for tetracycline efflux protein gene
   1128..1232    +  promoter       AmpR promoter: bla
   1233..2093    +  CDS            AmpR: β-lactamase; bla; confers resistance to ampicillin, carbenicillin, and related antibiotics
   2264..2852    +  rep_origin     ori: high-copy-number ColE1/pMB1/pBR322/pUC origin of replication
   3038..3177    -  misc_feature   bom: basis of mobility region from pBR322
   3279..3470    -  CDS            rop: Rop protein, which maintains plasmids at low copy number; rop
   3487..3867    +  CDS            YPB1_ECOLX: Protein predicted: Swiss-Prot protein existence level 4. From Escherichia coli.
   4109..4733    -  CDS            TcR (fragment): tetracycline efflux protein; tet; confers resistance to tetracycline
   4748..4769    -  protein_bind   CAP binding site: CAP binding activates transcription in the presence of cAMP. E. coli catabolite activator protein
   4782..5864    -  CDS            lacI: lac repressor; lacI; The lac repressor binds to the lac operator to inhibit transcription in E. coli. This inhibition can be relieved by adding lactose or isopropyl-β-D-thiogalactopyranoside (IPTG).
   5865..5942    -  promoter       lacI promoter: lacI
   5950..6229    -  CDS            TcR (fragment): tetracycline efflux protein; tet; confers resistance to tetracycline
   6251..6269    +  promoter       T7 promoter: promoter for bacteriophage T7 RNA polymerase
   6270..6294    +  protein_bind   lac operator: The lac repressor binds to the lac operator to inhibit transcription in E. coli. This inhibition can be relieved by adding lactose or isopropyl-β-D-thiogalactopyranoside (IPTG). lac repressor encoded by lacI
   6341..17      +  CDS            capTEV™ (fragment) (across the origin): composite tag for in vivo biotinylation, TEV protease cleavage, and 6xHis tagging
