[The description below was written by a language model from this plasmid's Addgene catalogue record and pLannotate feature annotations shown in this document.]
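Description:
RALA V25M is a bacterial expression plasmid built on the pET302/NT-His backbone, carrying the human RALA coding sequence with a valine-to-methionine substitution at residue 25. RALA is a RAS-like small GTPase involved in processes such as membrane trafficking, exocytosis, cell migration and proliferation. According to the associated publication title, the variant belongs to a set of de novo mutations in the GTP/GDP-binding region of the protein linked to intellectual disability and developmental delay. The plasmid is about 6.3 kb and is selected with ampicillin through the β-lactamase gene (AmpR) and its own promoter. It replicates from a ColE1/pBR322-type origin accompanied by the bom region and the rop gene, which keeps copy number low, in line with the low-copy designation in the record. Several tetracycline-resistance fragments are also annotated. These appear to be non-functional remnants of the pBR322-derived backbone.

Expression is driven by a T7 promoter followed directly by a lac operator, and the plasmid carries lacI, so transcription is repressed until T7 RNA polymerase is supplied and the lac repressor is released by an inducer such as IPTG. The listed growth strain, KRX, is an E. coli host that provides T7 RNA polymerase. An N-terminal His tag from the backbone precedes the RALA open reading frame. The annotation software detects it only as a short fragment of a composite His-containing tag spanning the sequence origin. A T7 terminator lies downstream of the insert, preceded by a short T7 gene 10-derived fragment. The construct is meant for producing His-tagged mutant RALA protein in E. coli, presumably for purification and biochemical comparison with the wild-type protein, although the record does not describe specific assays.
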