Addgene plasmid #122928: RALA V25M
Purpose: Bacterial expression of RALA V25M
Depositing lab: Greg Cooper. Depositing organization: HudsonAlpha Institute for Biotechnology. Publication: De novo mutations in the GTP/GDP-binding region of RALA, a RAS-like small GTPase, cause intellectual disability and developmental delay. Hiatt SM, Neu MB, Ramaker RC, Hardigan AA, Prokop JW, Hancarova M, Prchalova D, Havlovicova M, Prchal J, Stranecky V, Yim DKC, Powis Z, Keren B, Nava C, Mignot C, Rio M, Revah-Politi A, Hemati P, Stong N, Iglesias AD, Suchy SF, Willaert R, Wentzensen IM, Wheeler PG, Brick L, Kozenko M, Hurst ACE, Wheless JW, Lacassie Y, Myers RM, Barsh GS, Sedlacek Z, Cooper GM. PLoS Genet. 2018 Nov 30;14(11):e1007671. doi: 10.1371/journal.pgen.1007671. eCollection 2018 Nov. PGENETICS-D-18-01318 PubMed 30500825.
Backbone
  Vector backbone: pET302/NT-His
  Vector type: Bacterial Expression
Growth in bacteria
  Bacterial resistance: Ampicillin, 100 μg/mL
  Growth temperature: 37°C
  Growth strain: KRX cells
  Copy number: Low Copy
Gene/Insert
  Gene/Insert name: RALA
  Species: H. sapiens (human)
  Mutation: V25M
  Entrez Gene: RALA (a.k.a. HINCONS, RAL)
  Promoter: T7
  Tag / fusion protein: His (N terminal on backbone)
  Cloning method: Unknown
Terms and licenses: Academic/Nonprofit Terms; Industry Terms: Not Available to Industry
How to cite: RALA V25M was a gift from Greg Cooper (Addgene plasmid # 122928 ; http://n2t.net/addgene:122928 ; RRID:Addgene_122928)
